>Addgene plasmid #130027 | pRDAX-548 N-Tag Venus210[2] L10 Tln1(rod) mCherry | depositor full sequence | sequence record 249405 | Full Sequence
GCCTGCCTCCAGGCCTCAATATTGGCCATTAGCCATATTATTCATTGGTTATATAGCATAAATCAATATT
GGCTATTGGCCATTGCATACGTTGTATCTATATCATAATATGTACATTTATATTGGCTCATGTCCAATAT
GACCGCCATGTTGGCATTGATTATTGACTAGTTATTAATAGTAATCAATTACGGGGTCATTAGTTCATAG
CCCATATATGGAGTTCCGCGTTACATAACTTACGGTAAATGGCCCGCCTGGCTGACCGCCCAACGACCCC
CGCCCATTGACGTCAATAATGACGTATGTTCCCATAGTAACGCCAATAGGGACTTTCCATTGACGTCAAT
GGGTGGAGTATTTACGGTAAACTGCCCACTTGGCAGTACATCAAGTGTATCATATGCCAAGTCCGCCCCC
TATTGACGTCAATGACGGTAAATGGCCCGCCTGGCATTATGCCCAGTACATGACCTTACGGGACTTTCCT
ACTTGGCAGTACATCTACGTATTAGTCATCGCTATTACCATGGTGATGCGGTTTTGGCAGTACACCAATG
GGCGTGGATAGCGGTTTGACTCACGGGGATTTCCAAGTCTCCACCCCATTGACGTCAATGGGAGTTTGTT
TTGGCACCAAAATCAACGGGACTTTCCAAAATGTCGTAATAACCCCGCCCCGTTGACGCAAATGGGCGGT
AGGCGTGTACGGTGGGAGGTCTATATAAGCAGAGCTCGTTTAGTGAACCGTCAGATCACTAGAAGCTTTA
TTGCGGTAGTTTATCACAGTTAAATTGCTAACGCAGTCAGTGCTTCTGACACAACAGTCTCGAACTTAAG
CTGCAGAAGTTGGTCGTGAGGCACTGGGCAGGTAAGTATCAAGGTTACAAGACAGGTTTAAGGAGACCAA
TAGAAACTGGGCTTGTCGAGACAGAGAAGACTCTTGCGTTTCTGATAGGCACCTATTGGTCTTACTGACA
TCCACTTTGCCTTTCTCTCCACAGGTGTCCACTCCCAGGCCACCATGGATCCCAATGAGAAGAGGGACCA
TATGGTACTGCTCGAATTCGTGACTGCAGCAGGCATTACCCTTGGGATGGATGAACTTTATAAGGGGAGC
TCTGCCAGCGGTGGCAGCACCTCCGCTGTGTCTGGTATCATTGCTGACCTCGACACCACCATCATGTTCG
CTACTGCTGGCACACTTAACCGTGAGGGTGCTGAAACTTTTGCTGACCACCGGGAGGGTATCTTAAAGAC
AGCAAAGGTTCTTGTGGAGGACACCAAGGTCCTAGTGCAGAATGCAGCTGGGAGCCAGGAGAAGTTGGCA
CAAGCCGCCCAGTCCTCCGTGGCCACCATTACCCGCCTCGCTGATGTGGTCAAGCTCGGTGCAGCCAGCC
TAGGAGCCGAAGACCCTGAAACTCAGGTGGTGCTGATCAATGCAGTAAAGGACGTAGCCAAGGCCCTGGG
TGACCTCATCAGCGCTACGAAGGCTGCAGCGGGCAAAGTTGGGGATGACCCTGCAGTGTGGCAGCTCAAG
AACTCTGCCAAGGTGATGGTGACCAATGTGACATCATTGCTCAAGACAGTGAAGGCTGTGGAAGATGAGG
CCACCAAAGGCACACGGGCCCTAGAGGCAACCACAGAGCACATACGTCAGGAACTGGCGGTCTTCTGTTC
CCCAGAGCCACCTGCCAAGACCTCTACCCCTGAAGACTTCATCCGAATGACCAAGGGTATTACTATGGCA
ACAGCCAAAGCCGTTGCTGCTGGCAATTCCTGTCGACAGGAAGATGTCATTGCCACAGCCAATCTGAGCC
GACGGGCTATTGCGGACATGCTTCGGGCTTGCAAGGAAGCAGCTTTCCACCCAGAAGTGGCGCCTGATGT
ACGGCTCCGAGCCCTGCACTATGGCCGGGAGTGTGCCAATGGTTACCTGGAACTGCTGGACCACGTGCTG
CTGACCCTTCAGAAGCCAAACCCAGACCTGAAGCAGCAGCTAACTGGACACTCAAAGCGGGTTGCTGGCT
CTGTGACTGAGCTCATCCAGGCTGCTGAAGCCATGAAAGGAACAGAGTGGGTGGACCCAGAGGACCCTAC
TGTCATTGCTGAGAATGAGCTCTTGGGAGCCGCAGCCGCCATCGAGGCTGCAGCCAAGAAGCTGGAGCAG
CTGAAGCCCAGGGCCAAACCCAAGGAGGCGGATGAGTCCTTGAACTTTGAGGAACAATAAGAATTCAGAT
CCGCCCCTCTCCCTCCCCCCCCCCTAACGTTACTGGCCGAAGCCGCTTGGAATAAGGCCGGTGTGCGTTT
GTCTATATGTTATTTTCCACCATATTGCCGTCTTTTGGCAATGTGAGGGCCCGGAAACCTGGCCCTGTCT
TCTTGACGAGCATTCCTAGGGGTCTTTCCCCTCTCGCCAAAGGAATGCAAGGTCTGTTGAATGTCGTGAA
GGAAGCAGTTCCTCTGGTAGCTTCTTGAAGACAAACAACGTCTGTAGCGACCCTTTGCAGGCAGCGGAAC
CCCCCACCTGGCGACAGGTGCCTCTGCGGCCAAAAGCCACGTGTATAAGATACACCTGCAAAGGCGGCAC
AACCCCAGTGCCACGTTGTGAGTTGGATAGTTGTGGAAAGAGTCAAATGGCTCTCCTCAAGCGTATTCAA
CAAGGGGCTGAAGGATGCCCAGAAGGTACCCCATTGTATGGGATCTGATCTGGGGCCTCGGTACACATGC
TTTACATGTGTTTAGTCGAGGTTAAAAAAACGTCTAGGCCCCCCGAACCACGGGGACGTGGTTTTCCTTT
GAAAAACACGATGATAATATGGCCACAACCATGGTGAGCAAGGGCGAGGAGGATAACATGGCCATCATCA
AGGAGTTCATGCGCTTCAAGGTGCACATGGAGGGCTCCGTGAACGGCCACGAGTTCGAGATCGAGGGCGA
GGGCGAGGGCCGCCCCTACGAGGGCACCCAGACCGCCAAGCTGAAGGTGACCAAGGGTGGCCCCCTGCCC
TTCGCCTGGGACATCCTGTCCCCTCAGTTCATGTACGGCTCCAAGGCCTACGTGAAGCACCCCGCCGACA
TCCCCGACTACTTGAAGCTGTCCTTCCCCGAGGGCTTCAAGTGGGAGCGCGTGATGAACTTCGAGGACGG
CGGCGTGGTGACCGTGACCCAGGACTCCTCCCTGCAGGACGGCGAGTTCATCTACAAGGTGAAGCTGCGC
GGCACCAACTTCCCCTCCGACGGCCCCGTAATGCAGAAGAAGACCATGGGCTGGGAGGCCTCCTCCGAGC
GGATGTACCCCGAGGACGGCGCCCTGAAGGGCGAGATCAAGCAGAGGCTGAAGCTGAAGGACGGCGGCCA
CTACGACGCTGAGGTCAAGACCACCTACAAGGCCAAGAAGCCCGTGCAGCTGCCCGGCGCCTACAACGTC
AACATCAAGTTGGACATCACCTCCCACAACGAGGACTACACCATCGTGGAACAGTACGAACGCGCCGAGG
GCCGCCACTCCACCGGCGGCATGGACGAGCTGTACAAGTAAACCGGTGCTCGAGGTACCGATGAATAGCT
AAGGTCGAGGCCGCAGGTAAGTATCAAGGTTACAAGACAGGTTTAAGGAGACCAATAGAAACTGGGCTTG
TCGAGACAGAGAAGACTCTTGCGTTTCTGATAGGCACCTATTGGTCTTACTGACATCCACTTTGCCTTTC
TCTCCACAGGTGTCGACAATCAACCTCTGGATTACAAAATTTGTGAAAGATTGACTGGTATTCTTAACTA
TGTTGCTCCTTTTACGCTATGTGGATACGCTGCTTTAATGCCTTTGTATCATGCTATTGCTTCCCGTATG
GCTTTCATTTTCTCCTCCTTGTATAAATCCTGGTTGCTGTCTCTTTATGAGGAGTTGTGGCCCGTTGTCA
GGCAACGTGGCGTGGTGTGCACTGTGTTTGCTGACGCAACCCCCACTGGTTGGGGCATTGCCACCACCTG
TCAGCTCCTTTCCGGGACTTTCGCTTTCCCCCTCCCTATTGCCACGGCGGAACTCATCGCCGCCTGCCTT
GCCCGCTGCTGGACAGGGGCTCGGCTGTTGGGCACTGACAATTCCGTGGTGTTGTCGGGGAAGCTGACGT
CCTTTCCATGGCTGCTCGCCTGTGTTGCCACCTGGATTCTGCGCGGGACGTCCTTCTGCTACGTCCCTTC
GGCCCTCAATCCAGCGGACCTTCCTTCCCGCGGCCTGCTGCCGGCTCTGCGGCCTCTTCCGCGTCTTCGC
CTTCGCCCTCAGACGAGTCGGATCTCCCTTTGGGCCGCCTCCCCGCCTGGAATTCGAGCTCGGTACGATC
AGCCTCGACTGTGCCTTCTAGTTGCCAGCCATCTGTTGTTTGCCCCTCCCCCGTGCCTTCCTTGACCCTG
GAAGGTGCCACTCCCACTGTCCTTTCCTAATAAAATGAGGAAATTGCATCGCATTGTCTGAGTAGGTGTC
ATTCTATTCTGGGGGGTGGGGTGGGGCAGGACAGCAAGGGGGAGGATTGGGAAGACAATAGCCCAGCTTT
TGTTCCCTTTAGTGAGGGTTAATTGCGCGCTTGGCGTAATCATGGTCATAGCTGTTTCCTGTGTGAAATT
GTTATCCGCTAATTCACTCCTCAGGTGCAGGCTGCCTATCAGAAGGTGGTGGCTGGTGTGGCCAATGCCC
TGGCTCACAAATACCACTGAGATCTTTTTCCCTCTGCCAAAAATTATGGGGACATCATGAAGCCCCTTGA
GCATCTGACTTCTGGCTAATAAAGGAAATTTATTTTCATTGCAATAGTGTGTTGGAATTTTTTGTGTCTC
TCACTCGGAAGGACATATGGGAGGGCAAATCATTTAAAACATCAGAATGAGTATTTGGTTTAGAGTTTGG
CAACATATGCCCATATGCTGGCTGCCATGAACAAAGGTTGGCTATAAAGAGGTCATCAGTATATGAAACA
GCCCCCTGCTGTCCATTCCTTATTCCATAGAAAAGCCTTGACTTGAGGTTAGATTTTTTTTATATTTTGT
TTTGTGTTATTTTTTTCTTTAACATCCCTAAAATTTTCCTTACATGTTTTACTAGCCAGATTTTTCCTCC
TCTCCTGACTACTCCCAGTCATAGCTGTCCCTCTTCTCTTATGGAGATCGGCCGGCCGCCGGCGTCGACG
CGCGCGGCCGCGGCGCGCCGTTGCTGGCGTTTTTCCATAGGCTCCGCCCCCCTGACGAGCATCACAAAAA
TCGACGCTCAAGTCAGAGGTGGCGAAACCCGACAGGACTATAAAGATACCAGGCGTTTCCCCCTGGAAGC
TCCCTCGTGCGCTCTCCTGTTCCGACCCTGCCGCTTACCGGATACCTGTCCGCCTTTCTCCCTTCGGGAA
GCGTGGCGCTTTCTCATAGCTCACGCTGTAGGTATCTCAGTTCGGTGTAGGTCGTTCGCTCCAAGCTGGG
CTGTGTGCACGAACCCCCCGTTCAGCCCGACCGCTGCGCCTTATCCGGTAACTATCGTCTTGAGTCCAAC
CCGGTAAGACACGACTTATCGCCACTGGCAGCAGCCACTGGTAACAGGATTAGCAGAGCGAGGTATGTAG
GCGGTGCTACAGAGTTCTTGAAGTGGTGGCCTAACTACGGCTACACTAGAAGAACAGTATTTGGTATCTG
CGCTCTGCTGAAGCCAGTTACCTTCGGAAAAAGAGTTGGTAGCTCTTGATCCGGCAAACAAACCACCGCT
GGTAGCGGTGGTTTTTTTGTTTGCAAGCAGCAGATTACGCGCAGAAAAAAAGGATCTCAAGAAGATCCTT
TGATCTTTTCTACGGGGTCTGACGCTCAGTGGAACGAAAACTCACGTTAAGGGATTTTGGTCATGAGATT
ATCAAAAAGGATCTTCACCTAGATCCTTTTAAATTAAAAATGAAGTTTTAAATCAATCTAAAGTATATAT
GAGTAAACTTGGTCTGACAGTTACCAATGCTTAATCAGTGAGGCACCTATCTCAGCGATCTGTCTATTTC
GTTCATCCATAGTTGCCTGACTCCCCGTCGTGTAGATAACTACGATACGGGAGGGCTTACCATCTGGCCC
CAGTGCTGCAATGATACCGCGAGACCCACGCTCACCGGCTCCAGATTTATCAGCAATAAACCAGCCAGCC
GGAAGGGCCGAGCGCAGAAGTGGTCCTGCAACTTTATCCGCCTCCATCCAGTCTATTAATTGTTGCCGGG
AAGCTAGAGTAAGTAGTTCGCCAGTTAATAGTTTGCGCAACGTTGTTGCCATTGCTACAGGCATCGTGGT
GTCACGCTCGTCGTTTGGTATGGCTTCATTCAGCTCCGGTTCCCAACGATCAAGGCGAGTTACATGATCC
CCCATGTTGTGCAAAAAAGCGGTTAGCTCCTTCGGTCCTCCGATCGTTGTCAGAAGTAAGTTGGCCGCAG
TGTTATCACTCATGGTTATGGCAGCACTGCATAATTCTCTTACTGTCATGCCATCCGTAAGATGCTTTTC
TGTGACTGGTGAGTACTCAACCAAGTCATTCTGAGAATAGTGTATGCGGCGACCGAGTTGCTCTTGCCCG
GCGTCAATACGGGATAATACCGCGCCACATAGCAGAACTTTAAAAGTGCTCATCATTGGAAAACGTTCTT
CGGGGCGAAAACTCTCAAGGATCTTACCGCTGTTGAGATCCAGTTCGATGTAACCCACTCGTGCACCCAA
CTGATCTTCAGCATCTTTTACTTTCACCAGCGTTTCTGGGTGAGCAAAAACAGGAAGGCAAAATGCCGCA
AAAAAGGGAATAAGGGCGACACGGAAATGTTGAATACTCATACTCTTCCTTTTTCAATATTATTGAAGCA
TTTATCAGGGTTATTGTCTCATGAGCGGATACATATTTGAATGTATTTAGAAAAATAAACAAATAGGGGT
TCCGCGCACATTTCCCCGAAAAGTGCCACCTGACGTCTAAGAAACCATTATTATCATGACATTAACCTAT
AAAAATAGGCGTATCACGAGGCCCTTTCGTCTACGCGCGCGCCGGCGGCGCGCCGTCGACGGCCGGCCGC
GGCCGC
Features (pLannotate 1.2.2; 17 found; start..end, strand, type, name):
    155..532     +  enhancer       CMV enhancer: human cytomegalovirus immediate early enhancer
    534..733     +  promoter       CMV promoter: human cytomegalovirus (CMV) immediate early promoter
    872..1004    +  intron         chimeric intron: chimera between introns from human β-globin and immunoglobulin heavy chain genes
   1028..1114    +  CDS            GFPxm181uv (fragment): GFPxm181uv is a basic (constitutively fluorescent) long stokes shift fluorescent protein published in 2006, derived from Aequorea macrodactyla.
   1112..2227    +  CDS            Tln1 (fragment): TLN1_MOUSE - Also known as Tln. Experimental evidence at protein level: Swiss-Prot protein existence level 1. Probably involved in connections of major cytoskeletal structures to the plasma membrane. High molecular weight cytoskeletal protein concentrated at regions of cell-substratum contact and, in lymphocytes, at cell-cell contacts. From Mus musculus (Mouse).
   2244..2830    +  misc_feature   IRES2: internal ribosome entry site (IRES) of the encephalomyocarditis virus (EMCV)
   2831..3538    +  CDS            mCherry: mCherry is a basic (constitutively fluorescent) red fluorescent protein published in 2004, derived from Discosoma sp.. It is reported to be a very rapidly-maturing monomer with low acid sensitivity.
   3587..3719    +  intron         chimeric intron: chimera between introns from human β-globin and immunoglobulin heavy chain genes
   3728..4316    +  misc_feature   WPRE: woodchuck hepatitis virus posttranscriptional regulatory element
   4320..4336    +  misc_feature   MCS (fragment): pUC18/19 multiple cloning site
   4349..4460    +  polyA_signal   bGH poly(A) signal: bovine growth hormone polyadenylation signal
   4556..4574    -  promoter       T3 promoter: promoter for bacteriophage T3 RNA polymerase
   4633..4707    +  CDS            HBB (fragment): HBB_PONPY - Experimental evidence at transcript level: Swiss-Prot protein existence level 2. Involved in oxygen transport from the lung to the various peripheral tissues. From Pongo pygmaeus (Bornean orangutan).
   4778..4833    +  polyA_signal   β-globin poly(A) signal: rabbit β-globin polyadenylation signal (Gil and Proudfoot, 1987)
   5212..5800    -  rep_origin     ori: high-copy-number ColE1/pMB1/pBR322/pUC origin of replication
   5971..6831    -  CDS            AmpR: β-lactamase; bla; confers resistance to ampicillin, carbenicillin, and related antibiotics
   6832..6936    -  promoter       AmpR promoter: bla
