[The description below was written by a language model from this plasmid's Addgene catalogue record and pLannotate feature annotations shown in this document.]
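Description:
pRDAX-548 N-Tag Venus210[2] L10 Tln1(rod) mCherry is a custom-built mammalian expression plasmid of about 7.1 kb designed as a protein–protein interaction probe for bimolecular or trimolecular fluorescence complementation (BiFC/TriFC) assays. It is maintained in E. coli through a high-copy ColE1/pUC-type origin and selected with ampicillin via the β-lactamase gene and its native promoter. No mammalian selection marker is annotated.

Expression is driven by the human CMV immediate-early enhancer and promoter, followed by a chimeric β-globin/immunoglobulin intron that promotes efficient processing of the transcript. The first open reading frame begins with a short GFP-family segment of under 90 nt. The annotation tool matched it to a related Aequorea protein, but from the plasmid name it most likely corresponds to the small C-terminal Venus fragment produced by splitting at residue 210. This fragment is placed at the N-terminus of a roughly 1.1 kb portion of mouse talin-1 (Tln1), described in the record as the rod region. "L10" in the name presumably denotes a linker between tag and insert, though it is not annotated separately.

Downstream, an EMCV IRES directs translation of mCherry from the same transcript, so red fluorescence marks transfected cells and can serve as an expression reference independent of complementation. A second copy of the chimeric intron, a WPRE and the bGH polyadenylation signal complete the cassette. Further β-globin-derived sequence with a rabbit β-globin poly(A) signal, and a T3 promoter, lie in the backbone.

In use, Venus fluorescence would be reconstituted only when the talin fragment comes close to a partner carrying the complementary Venus portion. The record does not name these partner constructs or the cloning sites used.
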