Addgene plasmid #130027: pRDAX-548 N-Tag Venus210[2] L10 Tln1(rod) mCherry
Purpose: PPI (BiFC/TriFC) assay vector
Depositing lab: Gary Lewin. Depositing organization: Max-Delbrueck-Centrum fuer Molekulare Medizin (MDC).
Backbone
  Vector backbone: custom built
  Vector type: Mammalian Expression
Growth in bacteria
  Bacterial resistance: Ampicillin, 100 μg/mL
  Growth temperature: 37°C
  Growth strain: DH5alpha
  Copy number: High Copy
Gene/Insert
  Gene/Insert name: Tln1 rod
  Species: M. musculus (mouse)
  Cloning method: Restriction Enzyme; 5′ cloning site unknown (unknown if destroyed); 3′ cloning site unknown (unknown if destroyed)
Terms and licenses: Academic/Nonprofit Terms; Industry Terms: Not Available to Industry
How to cite: pRDAX-548 N-Tag Venus210[2] L10 Tln1(rod) mCherry was a gift from Gary Lewin (Addgene plasmid # 130027 ; http://n2t.net/addgene:130027 ; RRID:Addgene_130027)
